>Addgene plasmid #105460 | pISH-Gucy2d-2 | addgene full sequence | sequence record 202912 | Addgene NGS Result
GTAAAACGACGGCCAGTGAATTGTAATACGACTCACTATAGGGCGAATTGGGCCCGACGTCGCATGCTCC
CGGCCGCCATGGCGGCCGCGGGAATTCGATTTCGAGAACAGCATCAAACAGCGTGTAGAGATCATTGAGG
AAGCCCACCACCTCAATGGGCTCACTCAAGGCTGAGATGGTGGTGAAGCCCACGATGTCACTGAAATAGA
TGGTGACCTGGTCGAAGTACTCGGGCTCCACTGTTGTCCCCATCTTTAGAGCATGGGCGACAGACGGAGG
GAGCATCTGCGAGAGCAGCCTCTCTGTCTTCCGCCTCTCCAGTTCCAGCTCCTCAGTCCGCTCCTGGACC
AGATCTTCCAGGCTTTCGGAATACTTCTCCAGCATCCGCAGCATGGAGTCTACAACACTTGTCTTCTTGC
CTTGGTTGATGCTTTTGAACTGTGTGTAGATCTGGTCCAAGCTTGGCCTGTCATCTGGAGCTTCCTCCCA
GCATAGCTGCATCAACTGGATACACTCGAGGGGACCCTGGTCAGGGGACACCAGTGGCCGGCACAGAGGA
GGGGGAGATGCCACCTTCCGGATGATCTCTTCTGCTGAGAGTCCCCAGGAGCAGTAGGGTGGGTCTCGGG
TCAGTACCTCCTGCAGGATGATGGCCAAGCTGAAAACATCACCTTTGAAGGTGGCCTTCCCAGAATCACT
AGTGAATTCGCGGCCGCCTGCAGGTCGACCATATGGGAGAGCTCCCAACGCGTTGGATGCATAGCTTGAG
TATTCTATAGTGTCACCTAAATAGCTTGGCGTAATCATGGTCATAGCTGTTTCCTGTGTGAAATTGTTAT
CCGCTCACAATTCCACACAACATACGAGCCGGAAGCATAAAGTGTAAAGCCTGGGGTGCCTAATGAGTGA
GCTAACTCACATTAATTGCGTTGCGCTCACTGCCCGCTTTCCAGTCGGGAAACCTGTCGTGCCAGCTGCA
TTAATGAATCGGCCAACGCGCGGGGAGAGGCGGTTTGCGTATTGGGCGCTCTTCCGCTTCCTCGCTCACT
GACTCGCTGCGCTCGGTCGTTCGGCTGCGGCGAGCGGTATCAGCTCACTCAAAGGCGGTAATACGGTTAT
CCACAGAATCAGGGGATAACGCAGGAAAGAACATGTGAGCAAAAGGCCAGCAAAAGGCCAGGAACCGTAA
AAAGGCCGCGTTGCTGGCGTTTTTCCATAGGCTCCGCCCCCCTGACGAGCATCACAAAAATCGACGCTCA
AGTCAGAGGTGGCGAAACCCGACAGGACTATAAAGATACCAGGCGTTTCCCCCTGGAAGCTCCCTCGTGC
GCTCTCCTGTTCCGACCCTGCCGCTTACCGGATACCTGTCCGCCTTTCTCCCTTCGGGAAGCGTGGCGCT
TTCTCATAGCTCACGCTGTAGGTATCTCAGTTCGGTGTAGGTCGTTCGCTCCAAGCTGGGCTGTGTGCAC
GAACCCCCCGTTCAGCCCGACCGCTGCGCCTTATCCGGTAACTATCGTCTTGAGTCCAACCCGGTAAGAC
ACGACTTATCGCCACTGGCAGCAGCCACTGGTAACAGGATTAGCAGAGCGAGGTATGTAGGCGGTGCTAC
AGAGTTCTTGAAGTGGTGGCCTAACTACGGCTACACTAGAAGAACAGTATTTGGTATCTGCGCTCTGCTG
AAGCCAGTTACCTTCGGAAAAAGAGTTGGTAGCTCTTGATCCGGCAAACAAACCACCGCTGGTAGCGGTG
GTTTTTTTGTTTGCAAGCAGCAGATTACGCGCAGAAAAAAAGGATCTCAAGAAGATCCTTTGATCTTTTC
TACGGGGTCTGACGCTCAGTGGAACGAAAACTCACGTTAAGGGATTTTGGTCATGAGATTATCAAAAAGG
ATCTTCACCTAGATCCTTTTAAATTAAAAATGAAGTTTTAAATCAATCTAAAGTATATATGAGTAAACTT
GGTCTGACAGTTACCAATGCTTAATCAGTGAGGCACCTATCTCAGCGATCTGTCTATTTCGTTCATCCAT
AGTTGCCTGACTCCCCGTCGTGTAGATAACTACGATACGGGAGGGCTTACCATCTGGCCCCAGTGCTGCA
ATGATACCGCGAGACCCACGCTCACCGGCTCCAGATTTATCAGCAATAAACCAGCCAGCCGGAAGGGCCG
AGCGCAGAAGTGGTCCTGCAACTTTATCCGCCTCCATCCAGTCTATTAATTGTTGCCGGGAAGCTAGAGT
AAGTAGTTCGCCAGTTAATAGTTTGCGCAACGTTGTTGCCATTGCTACAGGCATCGTGGTGTCACGCTCG
TCGTTTGGTATGGCTTCATTCAGCTCCGGTTCCCAACGATCAAGGCGAGTTACATGATCCCCCATGTTGT
GCAAAAAAGCGGTTAGCTCCTTCGGTCCTCCGATCGTTGTCAGAAGTAAGTTGGCCGCAGTGTTATCACT
CATGGTTATGGCAGCACTGCATAATTCTCTTACTGTCATGCCATCCGTAAGATGCTTTTCTGTGACTGGT
GAGTACTCAACCAAGTCATTCTGAGAATAGTGTATGCGGCGACCGAGTTGCTCTTGCCCGGCGTCAATAC
GGGATAATACCGCGCCACATAGCAGAACTTTAAAAGTGCTCATCATTGGAAAACGTTCTTCGGGGCGAAA
ACTCTCAAGGATCTTACCGCTGTTGAGATCCAGTTCGATGTAACCCACTCGTGCACCCAACTGATCTTCA
GCATCTTTTACTTTCACCAGCGTTTCTGGGTGAGCAAAAACAGGAAGGCAAAATGCCGCAAAAAAGGGAA
TAAGGGCGACACGGAAATGTTGAATACTCATACTCTTCCTTTTTCAATATTATTGAAGCATTTATCAGGG
TTATTGTCTCATGAGCGGATACATATTTGAATGTATTTAGAAAAATAAACAAATAGGGGTTCCGCGCACA
TTTCCCCGAAAAGTGCCACCTGATGCGGTGTGAAATACCGCACAGATGCGTAAGGAGAAAATACCGCATC
AGGAAATTGTAAGCGTTAATATTTTGTTAAAATTCGCGTTAAATTTTTGTTAAATCAGCTCATTTTTTAA
CCAATAGGCCGAAATCGGCAAAATCCCTTATAAATCAAAAGAATAGACCGAGATAGGGT
[37 nt withheld, positions 3140-3176]
AAAGAACGTGGACTCCAACGTCAAAGG
[49 nt withheld, positions 3204-3252]
T
[91 nt withheld, positions 3254-3344]
G
[124 nt withheld, positions 3346-3469]
CCATTCGCCATTCAGGCTGCGCAACTGTTGGGAAGGGCGATCGGTGCGGGCCTCTTCGCTATTACGCCAG
CTGGCGAAAGGGGGATGTGCTGCAAGGCGATTAAGTTGGGTAACGCCAGGGTTTTCCCAGTCACGACGTT
Features (pLannotate 1.2.2; 14 found; start..end, strand, type, name):
     24..42      +  promoter       T7 promoter: promoter for bacteriophage T7 RNA polymerase
    101..691     -  CDS            Gucy2d (fragment): GUC2D_RAT - Also known as Gucy2e From Rattus norvegicus (Rat).
    700..762     -  CDS            VESPI_VESMG (fragment): Experimental evidence at protein level: Swiss-Prot protein existence level 1. Shows contractile activity on isolated ileum smooth muscle. From Vespa magnifica (Hornet).
    774..792     -  promoter       SP6 promoter: promoter for bacteriophage SP6 RNA polymerase
    834..850     -  protein_bind   lac operator: The lac repressor binds to the lac operator to inhibit transcription in E. coli. This inhibition can be relieved by adding lactose or isopropyl-β-D-thiogalactopyranoside (IPTG). lac repressor encoded by lacI
    858..888     -  promoter       lac promoter: promoter for the E. coli lac operon
    903..924     -  protein_bind   CAP binding site: CAP binding activates transcription in the presence of cAMP. E. coli catabolite activator protein
    937..1029    -  CDS            lacI (fragment): lac repressor; lacI; The lac repressor binds to the lac operator to inhibit transcription in E. coli. This inhibition can be relieved by adding lactose or isopropyl-β-D-thiogalactopyranoside (IPTG).
   1212..1800    -  rep_origin     ori: high-copy-number ColE1/pMB1/pBR322/pUC origin of replication
   1971..2831    -  CDS            AmpR: β-lactamase; bla; confers resistance to ampicillin, carbenicillin, and related antibiotics
   2832..2936    -  promoter       AmpR promoter: bla
   2963..3013    +  misc_feature   bom (fragment): basis of mobility region from pBR322
   3041..3469    -  rep_origin     f1 ori (sequence partly withheld): f1 bacteriophage origin of replication; arrow indicates direction of (+) strand synthesis
   3473..21      -  CDS            lacZα (fragment) (across the origin): LacZα fragment of β-galactosidase; lacZ fragment
