[The description below was written by a language model from this plasmid's Addgene catalogue record and pLannotate feature annotations shown in this document.]
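Description:
pISH-Gucy2d-2 is an in vitro transcription template built on the pGEM-T Easy cloning vector and intended for making a riboprobe against mouse Gucy2d, a guanylate cyclase gene, for in situ hybridization. It is a small bacterial plasmid of about 3.6 kb, propagated in E. coli at high copy from a ColE1/pUC-type origin and selected with ampicillin through the β-lactamase (AmpR) gene and its own promoter. The backbone also carries an f1 phage origin, which allows single-stranded DNA production. Remnants of the lac promoter/operator and the lacZα fragment are also present; these normally support blue/white screening, and lacZα is interrupted by the cloned fragment.

The payload is a 592 bp fragment of the Gucy2d coding sequence. The annotation software matched it to the rat orthologue, but the catalogue record lists the species as mouse. The fragment sits in the multiple cloning site between opposing bacteriophage T7 and SP6 promoters. In the sequenced record the coding sequence lies on the strand opposite to the T7 promoter, so transcription from T7 yields RNA complementary to the mRNA, i.e. an antisense probe. This agrees with the depositor's note that the plasmid is linearized with SpeI on the far side of the insert and transcribed with T7 RNA polymerase to give a run-off transcript of defined length. A short feature annotated as a hornet peptide next to the insert is almost certainly a spurious match to polylinker sequence. The cloning method is not recorded. The associated work concerns sensory neuron populations in the mouse main olfactory epithelium, where such probes are used to visualize cells expressing the gene.
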