Addgene plasmid #105460: pISH-Gucy2d-2
Purpose: to generate a riboprobe for in situ hybridazation
Depositing lab: Peter Mombaerts. Depositing organization: Max Planck Research Unit for Neurogenetics. Publication: Trpc2-expressing sensory neurons in the main olfactory epithelium of the mouse. Omura M, Mombaerts P. Cell Rep. 2014 Jul 24;8(2):583-95. doi: 10.1016/j.celrep.2014.06.010. Epub 2014 Jul 4. PubMed 25001287.
Backbone
  Vector backbone: pGEM-Teasy
  Backbone size w/o insert (bp): 3015
  Vector type: to ganerate riboprobe
Growth in bacteria
  Bacterial resistance: Ampicillin, 100 μg/mL
  Growth temperature: 37°C
  Growth strain: DH5alpha
  Copy number: High Copy
Gene/Insert
  Gene/Insert name: Gucy2d
  Species: M. musculus (mouse)
  Insert size (bp): 592
  Entrez Gene: Gucy2d
  Cloning method: Unknown
  Sequencing primers: 5′ M13-rev; 3′ M13-for
Terms and licenses: Academic/Nonprofit Terms; Industry Terms: Not Available to Industry
Depositor comments: Linearize with SpeI, use T7 RNA polymerase for IVT.
How to cite: pISH-Gucy2d-2 was a gift from Peter Mombaerts (Addgene plasmid # 105460 ; http://n2t.net/addgene:105460 ; RRID:Addgene_105460)
