>Addgene plasmid #105460 | pISH-Gucy2d-2 | depositor partial sequence | sequence record 199639 | insert: sequenced with M13-for primer
GCATGCTCCCGGCCGCCATGGCGGCCGCGGGAATTCGATTTCGAGAACAGCATCAAACAGCGTGTAGAGA
TCATTGAGGAAGCCCACCACCTCAATGGGCTCACTCAAGGCTGAGATGGTGGTGAAGCCCACGATGTCAC
TGAAATAGATGGTGACCTGGTCGAAGTACTCGGGCTCCACTGTTGTCCCCATCTTTAGAGCATGGGCGAC
AGACGGAGGGAGCATCTGCGAGAGCAGCCTCTCTGTCTTCCGCCTCTCCAGTTCCAGCTCCTCAGTCCGC
TCCTGGACCAGATCTTCCAGGCTTTCGGAATACTTCTCCAGCATCCGCAGCATGGAGTCTACAACACTTG
TCTTCTTGCCTTGGTTGATGCTTTTGAACTGTGTGTAGATCTGGTCCAAGCTTGGCCTGTCATCTGGAGC
TTCCTCCCAGCATAGCTGCATCAACTGGATACACTCGAGGGGACCCTGGTCAGGGGACACCAGTGGCCGG
CACAGAGGAGGGGGAGATGCCACCTTCCGGATGATCTCTTCTGCTGAGAGTCCCCAGGAGCAGTAGGGTG
GGTCTCGGGTCAGTACCTCCTGCAGGATGATGGCCAAGCTGAAAACATCACCTTTGAAGGTGGCCTTCCC
AGAATCACTAGTGAATTCGCGGCCGCCTGCAGGTCGACCATATGGGAGAGCTCCCAACGCGTTGGATGCA
TAGCTTGAGTATTCTATAGTGTCACCTAAATAGCTTGGCGTAATCATGGTCATAGCTGTTTCCTGTGTGA
AATTGTTATCCGCTCACAATTCCACACAAC
